Addgene plasmid #217762: pEGFP-PRKCZ-C20 (N-PRKCZ-C20)
Purpose: Fluorescent reporter for ceramide (putative, mammalian expression)
Depositing lab: Paula Nunes-Hasler. Depositing organization: University of Geneva. Publication: Development of Genetically Encoded Fluorescent KSR1-Based Probes to Track Ceramides during Phagocytosis. Girik V, van Ek L, Dentand Quadri I, Azam M, Cruz Cobo M, Mandavit M, Riezman I, Riezman H, Gavin AC, Nunes-Hasler P. Int J Mol Sci. 2024 Mar 5;25(5):2996. doi: 10.3390/ijms25052996. PubMed 38474242.
Backbone
  Vector backbone: pEGFP-C1
  Backbone manufacturer: Clonetech
  Backbone size w/o insert (bp): 4600
  Total vector size (bp): 4989
  Vector type: Mammalian Expression
  Selectable markers: Neomycin (select with G418)
Growth in bacteria
  Bacterial resistance: Kanamycin, 50 μg/mL
  Growth temperature: 37°C
  Growth strain: DH5alpha
  Copy number: Unknown
Gene/Insert
  Gene/Insert name: Protein kinase C zeta (alt names: PRKCZ; PKC2)
  Species: H. sapiens (human)
  Insert size (bp): 560
  Mutation: Linker GGSSGGGA plus C20 domain (aa 405-592)
  GenBank ID: NM_002744.6
  Entrez Gene: PRKCZ (a.k.a. PKC-ZETA, PKC2)
  Promoter: CMV
  Tag / fusion protein: EGFP (N terminal on backbone)
  Cloning method: Restriction Enzyme; 5′ cloning site XhoI (not destroyed); 3′ cloning site KpnI (not destroyed)
  Sequencing primers: 5′ CGCAAATGGGCGGTAGGCGTG; 3′ GGTTCAGGGGGAGGTGTG
Terms and licenses: Academic/Nonprofit Terms; Industry Terms
How to cite: pEGFP-PRKCZ-C20 (N-PRKCZ-C20) was a gift from Paula Nunes-Hasler (Addgene plasmid # 217762 ; http://n2t.net/addgene:217762 ; RRID:Addgene_217762)
