[The description below was written by a language model from this plasmid's Addgene catalogue record and pLannotate feature annotations shown in this document.]
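Description:
pEGFP-PRKCZ-C20 (also called N-PRKCZ-C20) is a mammalian expression plasmid built on the pEGFP-C1 backbone that encodes a putative genetically encoded fluorescent reporter for ceramide. The human cytomegalovirus immediate early enhancer and promoter drive an open reading frame in which EGFP sits at the N terminus, followed by a short flexible GGSSGGGA linker and the C20 region of human protein kinase C zeta (PRKCZ, residues 405–592). The PRKCZ fragment was inserted between the XhoI and KpnI sites of the multiple cloning site, both of which remain intact, and the transcript is terminated by the SV40 polyadenylation signal. The idea behind the design is that the lipid-interacting PRKCZ fragment would direct the green fluorescent fusion to ceramide-containing membranes. This would allow ceramide distribution to be followed by live imaging, in the depositors' case in the context of phagocytosis. The record labels the ceramide specificity as putative.

Propagation in E. coli relies on a high-copy ColE1/pUC-type origin. A single NeoR/KanR (Tn5 aminoglycoside phosphotransferase) cassette serves both hosts: a bacterial bla-type promoter provides kanamycin resistance, while the SV40 enhancer/early promoter and HSV TK poly(A) signal allow G418 selection of stably transfected mammalian cells. An f1 origin is also present for single-stranded DNA production. The short large T antigen, ble and bGH poly(A) fragments in the annotation appear to be partial matches to backbone sequence rather than functional elements. The catalogue lists a total size of 4,989 bp, whereas the sequenced record underlying the feature table is 5,295 nt. The record does not explain this discrepancy.
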