Features (pLannotate 1.2.2; 16 found; start..end, strand, type, name):
     61..364     +  enhancer       CMV enhancer: human cytomegalovirus immediate early enhancer
    365..568     +  promoter       CMV promoter: human cytomegalovirus (CMV) immediate early promoter
    613..1329    +  CDS            EGFP: EGFP is a basic (constitutively fluorescent) green fluorescent protein published in 1996, derived from Aequorea victoria. It is reported to be a rapidly-maturing weak dimer with moderate acid sensitivity.
   1330..1350    +  misc_feature   MCS (fragment): multiple cloning site
   1366..1938    +  CDS            PRKCZ (fragment): KPCZ_HUMAN - Also known as PKC2. Experimental evidence at protein level: Swiss-Prot protein existence level 1. [Isoform 2]: Involved in late synaptic long term potention phase in CA1 hippocampal cells and long term memory maintenance. From Homo sapiens (Human).
   1939..1964    +  misc_feature   MCS (fragment): multiple cloning site
   1976..2060    +  CDS            large T antigen (fragment): large T antigen from SV40 (simian virus 40)
   2083..2204    +  polyA_signal   SV40 poly(A) signal: SV40 polyadenylation signal
   2238..2666    -  rep_origin     f1 ori (sequence partly withheld): f1 bacteriophage origin of replication; arrow indicates direction of (+) strand synthesis
   2693..2797    +  promoter       AmpR promoter: bla
   2799..3156    +  promoter       SV40 promoter: SV40 enhancer and early promoter
   3191..3985    +  CDS            NeoR/KanR: aminoglycoside phosphotransferase from Tn5; aph(3')-II (or nptII); confers resistance to neomycin, kanamycin, and G418 (Geneticin®)
   4006..4158    +  CDS            ble (fragment): BLE_KLEPN - Experimental evidence at protein level: Swiss-Prot protein existence level 1. Binding protein with a strong affinity to the bleomycin family of antibiotics. Binds to CL990; an antimitotic-antibiotic compound. From Klebsiella pneumoniae.
   4217..4264    +  polyA_signal   HSV TK poly(A) signal: herpes simplex virus thymidine kinase polyadenylation signal (Cole and Stacy, 1985)
   4355..4371    -  polyA_signal   bGH poly(A) signal (fragment): bovine growth hormone polyadenylation signal
   4593..5181    +  rep_origin     ori: high-copy-number ColE1/pMB1/pBR322/pUC origin of replication
>Addgene plasmid #217762 | pEGFP-PRKCZ-C20 (N-PRKCZ-C20) | addgene full sequence | sequence record 435974 | Addgene NGS Result
TAGTTATTAATAGTAATCAATTACGGGGTCATTAGTTCATAGCCCATATATGGAGTTCCGCGTTACATAA
CTTACGGTAAATGGCCCGCCTGGCTGACCGCCCAACGACCCCCGCCCATTGACGTCAATAATGACGTATG
TTCCCATAGTAACGCCAATAGGGACTTTCCATTGACGTCAATGGGTGGAGTATTTACGGTAAACTGCCCA
CTTGGCAGTACATCAAGTGTATCATATGCCAAGTACGCCCCCTATTGACGTCAATGACGGTAAATGGCCC
GCCTGGCATTATGCCCAGTACATGACCTTATGGGACTTTCCTACTTGGCAGTACATCTACGTATTAGTCA
TCGCTATTACCATGGTGATGCGGTTTTGGCAGTACATCAATGGGCGTGGATAGCGGTTTGACTCACGGGG
ATTTCCAAGTCTCCACCCCATTGACGTCAATGGGAGTTTGTTTTGGCACCAAAATCAACGGGACTTTCCA
AAATGTCGTAACAACTCCGCCCCATTGACGCAAATGGGCGGTAGGCGTGTACGGTGGGAGGTCTATATAA
GCAGAGCTGGTTTAGTGAACCGTCAGATCCGCTAGCGCTACCGGTCGCCACCATGGTGAGCAAGGGCGAG
GAGCTGTTCACCGGGGTGGTGCCCATCCTGGTCGAGCTGGACGGCGACGTAAACGGCCACAAGTTCAGCG
TGTCCGGCGAGGGCGAGGGCGATGCCACCTACGGCAAGCTGACCCTGAAGTTCATCTGCACCACCGGCAA
GCTGCCCGTGCCCTGGCCCACCCTCGTGACCACCCTGACCTACGGCGTGCAGTGCTTCAGCCGCTACCCC
GACCACATGAAGCAGCACGACTTCTTCAAGTCCGCCATGCCCGAAGGCTACGTCCAGGAGCGCACCATCT
TCTTCAAGGACGACGGCAACTACAAGACCCGCGCCGAGGTGAAGTTCGAGGGCGACACCCTGGTGAACCG
CATCGAGCTGAAGGGCATCGACTTCAAGGAGGACGGCAACATCCTGGGGCACAAGCTGGAGTACAACTAC
AACAGCCACAACGTCTATATCATGGCCGACAAGCAGAAGAACGGCATCAAGGTGAACTTCAAGATCCGCC
ACAACATCGAGGACGGCAGCGTGCAGCTCGCCGACCACTACCAGCAGAACACCCCCATCGGCGACGGCCC
CGTGCTGCTGCCCGACAACCACTACCTGAGCACCCAGTCCGCCCTGAGCAAAGACCCCAACGAGAAGCGC
GATCACATGGTCCTGCTGGAGTTCGTGACCGCCGCCGGGATCACTCTCGGCATGGACGAGCTGTACAAGT
CCGGACTCAGATCTCGAGCTGGCGGTTCCTCTGGTGGTGGTGGTGCGGGTGACACAACGAGCACTTTCTG
CGGAACCCCGAATTACATCGCCCCCGAAATCCTGCGGGGAGAGGAGTACGGGTTCAGCGTGGACTGGTGG
GCGCTGGGAGTCCTCATGTTTGAGATGATGGCCGGGCGCTCCCCGTTCGACATCATCACCGACAACCCGG
ACATGAACACAGAGGACTACCTTTTCCAAGTGATCCTGGAGAAGCCCATCCGGATCCCCCGGTTCCTGTC
CGTCAAAGCCTCCCATGTTTTAAAAGGATTTTTAAATAAGGACCCCAAAGAGAGGCTCGGCTGCCGGCCA
CAGACTGGATTTTCTGACATCAAGTCCCACGCGTTCTTCCGCAGCATAGACTGGGACTTGCTGGAGAAGA
AGCAGGCGCTCCCTCCATTCCAGCCACAGATCACAGACGACTACGGTCTGGACAACTTTGACACACAGTT
CACCAGCGAGCCCGTGCAGCTGACCCCAGACGATGAGGATGCCATAAAGAGGATCGACCAGTCAGAGTTC
GAAGGCTTTGAGTATATCAACCCATTATTGCTGTCCACCGAGGAGTCGGGTACCGCGGGCCCGGGATCCA
CCGGATCTAGATAACTGATCATAATCAGCCATACCACATTTGTAGAGGTTTTACTTGCTTTAAAAAACCT
CCCACACCTCCCCCTGAACCTGAAACATAAAATGAATGCAATTGTTGTTGTTAACTTGTTTATTGCAGCT
TATAATGGTTACAAATAAAGCAATAGCATCACAAATTTCACAAATAAAGCATTTTTTTCACTGCATTCTA
GTTGTGGTTTGTCCAAACTCATCAATGTATCTTAACGCGTAAATTGTAAGCGTTAATATTTTGTTAAAAT
TCGCGTTAAATTTTTGTTAAATCAGCTCATTTTTTAACCAATAGGCCGAAATCGGCAAAATCCCTTATAA
ATCAAAAGAATAGACCGAGATAGGGT
[37 nt withheld, positions 2337-2373]
AAAGAACGTGGACTCCAACGTCAAAGG
[49 nt withheld, positions 2401-2449]
T
[91 nt withheld, positions 2451-2541]
G
[124 nt withheld, positions 2543-2666]
CAGGTGGCACTTTTCGGGGAAATGTGCGCGGAACCCCTATTTGTTTATTTTTCTAAATACATTCAAATAT
GTATCCGCTCATGAGACAATAACCCTGATAAATGCTTCAATAATATTGAAAAAGGAAGAGTCCTGAGGCG
GAAAGAACCAGCTGTGGAATGTGTGTCAGTTAGGGTGTGGAAAGTCCCCAGGCTCCCCAGCAGGCAGAAG
TATGCAAAGCATGCATCTCAATTAGTCAGCAACCAGGTGTGGAAAGTCCCCAGGCTCCCCAGCAGGCAGA
AGTATGCAAAGCATGCATCTCAATTAGTCAGCAACCATAGTCCCGCCCCTAACTCCGCCCATCCCGCCCC
TAACTCCGCCCAGTTCCGCCCATTCTCCGCCCCATGGCTGACTAATTTTTTTTATTTATGCAGAGGCCGA
GGCCGCCTCGGCCTCTGAGCTATTCCAGAAGTAGTGAGGAGGCTTTTTTGGAGGCCTAGGCTTTTGCAAA
GATCGATCAAGAGACAGGATGAGGATCGTTTCGCATGATTGAACAAGATGGATTGCACGCAGGTTCTCCG
GCCGCTTGGGTGGAGAGGCTATTCGGCTATGACTGGGCACAACAGACAATCGGCTGCTCTGATGCCGCCG
TGTTCCGGCTGTCAGCGCAGGGGCGCCCGGTTCTTTTTGTCAAGACCGACCTGTCCGGTGCCCTGAATGA
ACTGCAAGACGAGGCAGCGCGGCTATCGTGGCTGGCCACGACGGGCGTTCCTTGCGCAGCTGTGCTCGAC
GTTGTCACTGAAGCGGGAAGGGACTGGCTGCTATTGGGCGAAGTGCCGGGGCAGGATCTCCTGTCATCTC
ACCTTGCTCCTGCCGAGAAAGTATCCATCATGGCTGATGCAATGCGGCGGCTGCATACGCTTGATCCGGC
TACCTGCCCATTCGACCACCAAGCGAAACATCGCATCGAGCGAGCACGTACTCGGATGGAAGCCGGTCTT
GTCGATCAGGATGATCTGGACGAAGAGCATCAGGGGCTCGCGCCAGCCGAACTGTTCGCCAGGCTCAAGG
CGAGCATGCCCGACGGCGAGGATCTCGTCGTGACCCATGGCGATGCCTGCTTGCCGAATATCATGGTGGA
AAATGGCCGCTTTTCTGGATTCATCGACTGTGGCCGGCTGGGTGTGGCGGACCGCTATCAGGACATAGCG
TTGGCTACCCGTGATATTGCTGAAGAGCTTGGCGGCGAATGGGCTGACCGCTTCCTCGTGCTTTACGGTA
TCGCCGCTCCCGATTCGCAGCGCATCGCCTTCTATCGCCTTCTTGACGAGTTCTTCTGAGCGGGACTCTG
GGGTTCGAAATGACCGACCAAGCGACGCCCAACCTGCCATCACGAGATTTCGATTCCACCGCCGCCTTCT
ATGAAAGGTTGGGCTTCGGAATCGTTTTCCGGGACGCCGGCTGGATGATCCTCCAGCGCGGGGATCTCAT
GCTGGAGTTCTTCGCCCACCCTAGGGGGAGGCTAACTGAAACACGGAAGGAGACAATACCGGAAGGAACC
CGCGCTATGACGGCAATAAAAAGACAGAATAAAACGCACGGTGTTGGGTCGTTTGTTCATAAACGCGGGG
TTCGGTCCCAGGGCTGGCACTCTGTCGATACCCCACCGAGACCCCATTGGGGCCAATACGCCCGCGTTTC
TTCCTTTTCCCCACCCCACCCCCCAAGTTCGGGTGAAGGCCCAGGGCTCGCAGCCAACGTCGGGGCGGCA
GGCCCTGCCATAGCCTCAGGTTACTCATATATACTTTAGATTGATTTAAAACTTCATTTTTAATTTAAAA
GGATCTAGGTGAAGATCCTTTTTGATAATCTCATGACCAAAATCCCTTAACGTGAGTTTTCGTTCCACTG
AGCGTCAGACCCCGTAGAAAAGATCAAAGGATCTTCTTGAGATCCTTTTTTTCTGCGCGTAATCTGCTGC
TTGCAAACAAAAAAACCACCGCTACCAGCGGTGGTTTGTTTGCCGGATCAAGAGCTACCAACTCTTTTTC
CGAAGGTAACTGGCTTCAGCAGAGCGCAGATACCAAATACTGTTCTTCTAGTGTAGCCGTAGTTAGGCCA
CCACTTCAAGAACTCTGTAGCACCGCCTACATACCTCGCTCTGCTAATCCTGTTACCAGTGGCTGCTGCC
AGTGGCGATAAGTCGTGTCTTACCGGGTTGGACTCAAGACGATAGTTACCGGATAAGGCGCAGCGGTCGG
GCTGAACGGGGGGTTCGTGCACACAGCCCAGCTTGGAGCGAACGACCTACACCGAACTGAGATACCTACA
GCGTGAGCTATGAGAAAGCGCCACGCTTCCCGAAGGGAGAAAGGCGGACAGGTATCCGGTAAGCGGCAGG
GTCGGAACAGGAGAGCGCACGAGGGAGCTTCCAGGGGGAAACGCCTGGTATCTTTATAGTCCTGTCGGGT
TTCGCCACCTCTGACTTGAGCGTCGATTTTTGTGATGCTCGTCAGGGGGGCGGAGCCTATGGAAAAACGC
CAGCAACGCGGCCTTTTTACGGTTCCTGGCCTTTTGCTGGCCTTTTGCTCACATGTTCTTTCCTGCGTTA
TCCCCTGATTCTGTGGATAACCGTATTACCGCCATGCAT
