>Addgene plasmid #217762 | pEGFP-PRKCZ-C20 (N-PRKCZ-C20) | depositor partial sequence | sequence record 425272 | CMV promoter, insert up to SV40 poly A signal
GTATGTTCCCATAGTAACGCCAATAGGGACTTTCCATTGACGTCAATGGGTGGAGTATTTACGGTAAACT
GCCCACTTGGCAGTACATCAAGTGTATCATATGCCAAGTACGCCCCCTATTGACGTCAATGACGGTAAAT
GGCCCGCCTGGCATTATGCCCAGTACATGACCTTATGGGACTTTCCTACTTGGCAGTACATCTACGTATT
AGTCATCGCTATTACCATGGTGATGCGGTTTTGGCAGTACATCAATGGGCGTGGATAGCGGTTTGACTCA
CGGGGATTTCCAAGTCTCCACCCCATTGACGTCAATGGGAGTTTGTTTTGGCACCAAAATCAACGGGACT
TTCCAAAATGTCGTAACAACTCCGCCCCATTGACGCAAATGGGCGGTAGGCGTGTACGGTGGGAGGTCTA
TATAAGCAGAGCTGGTTTAGTGAACCGTCAGATCCGCTAGCGCTACCGGTCGCCACCATGGTGAGCAAGG
GCGAGGAGCTGTTCACCGGGGTGGTGCCCATCCTGGTCGAGCTGGACGGCGACGTAAACGGCCACAAGTT
CAGCGTGTCCGGCGAGGGCGAGGGCGATGCCACCTACGGCAAGCTGACCCTGAAGTTCATCTGCACCACC
GGCAAGCTGCCCGTGCCCTGGCCCACCCTCGTGACCACCCTGACCTACGGCGTGCAGTGCTTCAGCCGCT
ACCCCGACCACATGAAGCAGCACGACTTCTTCAAGTCCGCCATGCCCGAAGGCTACGTCCAGGAGCGCAC
CATCTTCTTCAAGGACGACGGCAACTACAAGACCCGCGCCGAGGTGAAGTTCGAGGGCGACACCCTGGTG
AACCGCATCGAGCTGAAGGGCATCGACTTCAAGGAGGACGGCAACATCCTGGGGCACAAGCTGGAGTACA
ACTACAACAGCCACAACGTCTATATCATGGCCGACAAGCAGAAGAACGGCATCAAGGTGAACTTCAAGAT
CCGCCACAACATCGAGGACGGCAGCGTGCAGCTCGCCGACCACTACCAGCAGAACACCCCCATCGGCGAC
GGCCCCGTGCTGCTGCCCGACAACCACTACCTGAGCACCCAGTCCGCCCTGAGCAAAGACCCCAACGAGA
AGCGCGATCACATGGTCCTGCTGGAGTTCGTGACCGCCGCCGGGATCACTCTCGGCATGGACGAGCTGTA
CAAGTCCGGACTCAGATCTCGAGCTGGCGGTTCCTCTGGTGGTGGTGGTGCGGGTGACACAACGAGCACT
TTCTGCGGAACCCCGAATTACATCGCCCCCGAAATCCTGCGGGGAGAGGAGTACGGGTTCAGCGTGGACT
GGTGGGCGCTGGGAGTCCTCATGTTTGAGATGATGGCCGGGCGCTCCCCGTTCGACATCATCACCGACAA
CCCGGACATGAACACAGAGGACTACCTTTTCCAAGTGATCCTGGAGAAGCCCATCCGGATCCCCCGGTTC
CTGTCCGTCAAAGCCTCCCATGTTTTAAAAGGATTTTTAAATAAGGACCCCAAAGAGAGGCTCGGCTGCC
GGCCACAGACTGGATTTTCTGACATCAAGTCCCACGCGTTCTTCCGCAGCATAGACTGGGACTTGCTGGA
GAAGAAGCAGGCGCTCCCTCCATTCCAGCCACAGATCACAGACGACTACGGTCTGGACAACTTTGACACA
CAGTTCACCAGCGAGCCCGTGCAGCTGACCCCAGACGATGAGGATGCCATAAAGAGGATCGACCAGTCAG
AGTTCGAAGGCTTTGAGTATATCAACCCATTATTGCTGTCCACCGAGGAGTCGGGTACCGCGGGCCCGGG
ATCCACCGGATCTAGATAACTGATCATAATCAGCCATACCACATTTGTAGAGGTTTTACTTGCTTTAAAA
AACCTCCCACACCTCCCCCTGAACCTGAAACATAAAATGAATGCAATTGTTGTTGTTAACTTGTTTATTG
CAGCTTATAATGGTTACAAATAAAGCAATAGCATCACAAATTTCACAAATAAAGCATTTTTTTCACTGCA
TTCTAGTTGTGGTTTGTCCAAACTCATCAATGTATCTTA
